Addgene plasmid #63135: pGEX6p1-Rbck1
Purpose: Expression of human RBCK1/HOIL-1L
Depositing lab: Titia Sixma. Depositing organization: Netherlands Cancer Institute. Publication: The E3 ligase HOIP specifies linear ubiquitin chain assembly through its RING-IBR-RING domain and the unique LDD extension. Smit JJ, Monteferrario D, Noordermeer SM, van Dijk WJ, van der Reijden BA, Sixma TK. EMBO J. 2012 Oct 3;31(19):3833-44. doi: 10.1038/emboj.2012.217. Epub 2012 Aug 3. PubMed 22863777.
Backbone
  Vector backbone: pGEX-6p-1
  Backbone manufacturer: GE Healthcare
  Vector type: Bacterial Expression
Growth in bacteria
  Bacterial resistance: Ampicillin, 100 μg/mL
  Growth temperature: 37°C
  Growth strain: DH5alpha
  Copy number: Unknown
Gene/Insert
  Gene/Insert name: HOIL-1L (alt name: Rbck1)
  Species: H. sapiens (human), Synthetic
  Insert size (bp): 1530
  Mutation: Synthetic based on human protein sequence
  GenBank ID: NM_031229.2
  Entrez Gene: RBCK1 (a.k.a. C20orf18, HOIL-1, HOIL1, PBMEI, PGBM1, RBCK2, RNF54, UBCE7IP3, XAP3, XAP4, ZRANB4)
  Promoter: tac
  Tag / fusion protein: GST (N terminal on backbone)
  Cloning method: Restriction Enzyme; 5′ cloning site BamHI (not destroyed); 3′ cloning site NotI (not destroyed)
  Sequencing primers: 5′ pGEX5; 3′ pGEX3
Terms and licenses: Academic/Nonprofit Terms; Industry Terms: Not Available to Industry
How to cite: pGEX6p1-Rbck1 was a gift from Titia Sixma (Addgene plasmid # 63135 ; http://n2t.net/addgene:63135 ; RRID:Addgene_63135)
