[The description below was written by a language model from this plasmid's Addgene catalogue record.]
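Description:
pGEX6p1-Rbck1 is a bacterial expression plasmid built on the commercial pGEX-6P-1 backbone and designed to produce human RBCK1, also known as HOIL-1L, as a glutathione S-transferase fusion protein in E. coli. It is selected with ampicillin; the record lists the copy number as unknown and includes no feature table, so the origin of replication and other backbone elements are not itemised.

The insert is a roughly 1.5 kb synthetic open reading frame based on the human RBCK1 protein sequence rather than a cloned native cDNA. It sits between the BamHI and NotI sites of the polylinker, both of which remain intact, so the fragment can be excised or transferred to other vectors. Transcription is driven by the tac promoter, a hybrid trp/lac promoter that is normally repressed by the Lac repressor and induced with IPTG. The GST tag is supplied by the backbone and fused to the N-terminus of HOIL-1L, allowing capture of the fusion on glutathione resin. Vectors of the pGEX-6P series generally carry a PreScission protease recognition site between GST and the cloned protein so the tag can be removed after purification, although this site is not explicitly listed in the record.

HOIL-1L is a RING-between-RING type E3 ligase and a component of the linear ubiquitin chain assembly complex together with HOIP. The stated purpose is simply expression of the human protein, and the associated study concerns how HOIP specifies linear ubiquitin chain formation, consistent with use of this plasmid to make recombinant HOIL-1L for in vitro biochemical work.
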