>Addgene plasmid #63135 | pGEX6p1-Rbck1 | depositor partial sequence | sequence record 105677 | Insert DNA Sequence
ATGGACGAGAAGACTAAGAAAGCCGAAGAGATGGCGCTGTCGCTGACCCGTGCGGTTGCTGGCGGTGATG
AACAAGTTGCTATGAAATGCGCGATCTGGCTGGCAGAGCAACGCGTGCCTCTGTCTGTCCAGCTGAAGCC
TGAAGTGTCACCCACCCAGGACATCCGTCTGTGGGTCTCTGTTGAAGATGCCCAGATGCACACGGTTACC
ATTTGGCTGACCGTGCGCCCGGACATGACTGTCGCTTCACTGAAAGACATGGTCTTCCTGGATTACGGCT
TTCCGCCTGTGCTGCAGCAATGGGTCATTGGACAACGTCTGGCACGTGACCAGGAGACCCTGCACAGTCA
TGGTGTTCGCCAGAACGGCGATTCGGCGTACCTGTATCTGCTGAGTGCACGTAACACTTCGCTGAATCCC
CAGGAACTGCAACGTGAGCGCCAGCTGCGCATGCTGGAAGACCTGGGCTTCAAGGATCTGACCCTGCAGC
CGCGTGGACCTCTGGAACCTGGTCCCCCAAAGCCGGGTGTGCCACAAGAGCCTGGACGTGGTCAGCCAGA
TGCTGTTCCTGAGCCGCCTCCCGTGGGATGGCAGTGCCCAGGTTGTACGTTTATCAATAAGCCTACCCGT
CCCGGTTGCGAAATGTGCTGTCGTGCTCGTCCTGAGGCTTACCAAGTCCCAGCTTCCTATCAGCCTGATG
AAGAGGAACGTGCTCGTCTGGCAGGAGAGGAAGAGGCACTGCGTCAGTACCAGCAACGCAAACAGCAACA
GCAAGAGGGTAACTATCTGCAGCACGTCCAACTGGATCAGCGCAGCCTGGTTCTGAATACCGAACCTGCG
GAGTGCCCCGTTTGTTACTCTGTGCTGGCTCCTGGTGAAGCAGTGGTCCTGCGTGAGTGCCTGCATACTT
TCTGCCGCGAATGTCTGCAGGGTACGATCCGTAACAGCCAGGAAGCCGAGGTGTCCTGCCCTTTTATTGA
CAATACGTATAGCTGTTCCGGCAAGCTGCTGGAACGTGAGATTAAAGCTCTGCTGACCCCCGAGGACTAC
CAGCGCTTCCTGGATCTGGGCATCAGCATTGCCGAAAACCGTTCTGCTTTTTCATATCACTGCAAGACTC
CTGATTGCAAAGGTTGGTGTTTCTTTGAAGACGATGTGAACGAGTTCACGTGCCCCGTCTGTTTTCACGT
TAATTGCCTGCTGTGTAAGGCGATCCATGAGCAAATGAACTGCAAAGAATACCAGGAAGACCTGGCCCTG
CGCGCTCAAAATGATGTTGCCGCTCGTCAGACCACTGAAATGCTGAAGGTGATGCTGCAGCAAGGCGAGG
CAATGCGTTGCCCACAGTGTCAAATTGTTGTGCAGAAGAAAGACGGCTGCGATTGGATTCGTTGCACTGT
GTGTCATACGGAAATTTGTTGGGTCACCAAGGGACCTCGTTGGGGACCAGGTGGCCCTGGTGACACTTCT
GGTGGTTGTCGCTGTCGTGTGAACGGTATCCCCTGTCATCCCTCGTGCCAGAACTGCCAT
