>Addgene plasmid #63135 | pGEX6p1-Rbck1 | addgene partial sequence | sequence record 107059 | pGEX5 5'-GGGCTGGCAAGCCACGTTTGGTG-3'
ATCCATGGACGAGAAGACTAAGAAAGCCGAAGAGATGGCGCTGTCGCTGACCCGTGCGGTTGCTGGCGGT
GATGAACAAGTTGCTATGAAATGCGCGATCTGGCTGGCAGAGCAACGCGTGCCTCTGTCTGTCCAGCTGA
AGCCTGAAGTGTCACCCACCCAGGACATCCGTCTGTGGGTCTCTGTTGAAGATGCCCAGATGCACACGGT
TACCATTTGGCTGACCGTGCGCCCGGACATGACTGTCGCTTCACTGAAAGACATGGTCTTCCTGGATTAC
GGCTTTCCGCCTGTGCTGCAGCAATGGGTCATTGGACAACGTCTGGCACGTGACCAGGAGACCCTGCACA
GTCATGGTGTTCGCCAGAACGGCGATTCGGCGTACCTGTATCTGCTGAGTGCACGTAACACTTCGCTGAA
TCCCCAGGAACTGCAACGTGAGCGCCAGCTGCGCATGCTGGAAGACCTGGGCTTCAAGGATCTGACCCTG
CAGCCGCGTGGACCTCTGGAACCTGGTCCCCCAAAGCCGGGTGTGCCACAAGAGCCTGGACGTGGTCAGC
CAGATGCTGTTCCTGAGCCGCCTCCCGTGGGATGGCAGTGCCCAGGTTGTACGTTTATCAATAAGCCTAC
CCGTCCCGGTTGCGAAATGTGCTGTCGTGCTCGTCCTGAGGCTTACCAAGTCCCAGCTTCCTATCAGCCT
GATGAAGAGGAACGTGCTCGTCTGGCAGGAGAGGAAGAGGCACTGCGTCAGTACCAGCAACGC
