>Addgene plasmid #63135 | pGEX6p1-Rbck1 | addgene partial sequence | sequence record 107060 | pGEX3 5'-CCGGGAGCTGCATGTGTCAGAGG-3'
ATGGCAGTTCTGGCACGAGGGATGACAGGGGATACCGTTCACACGACAGCGACAACCACCAGAAGTGTCA
CCAGGGCCACCTGGTCCCCAACGAGGTCCCTTGGTGACCCAACAAATTTCCGTATGACACACAGTGCAAC
GAATCCAATCGCAGCCGTCTTTCTTCTGCACAACAATTTGACACTGTGGGCAACGCATTGCCTCGCCTTG
CTGCAGCATCACCTTCAGCATTTCAGTGGTCTGACGAGCGGCAACATCATTTTGAGCGCGCAGGGCCAGG
TCTTCCTGGTATTCTTTGCAGTTCATTTGCTCATGGATCGCCTTACACAGCAGGCAATTAACGTGAAAAC
AGACGGGGCACGTGAACTCGTTCACATCGTCTTCAAAGAAACACCAACCTTTGCAATCAGGAGTCTTGCA
GTGATATGAAAAAGCAGAACGGTTTTCGGCAATGCTGATGCCCAGATCCAGGAAGCGCTGGTAGTCCTCG
GGGGTCAGCAGAGCTTTAATCTCACGTTCCAGCAGCTTGCCGGAACAGCTATACGTATTGTCAATAAAAG
GGCAGGACACCTCGGCTTCCTGGCTGTTACGGATCGTACCCTGCAGACATTCGCGGCAGAAAGTATGCAG
GCACTCACGCAGGACCACTGCTTCACCAGGAGCCAGCACAGAGT
